Addgene plasmid #72583: pEYFP-hDF C2B
Purpose: human dysferlin C2B domain tagged with YFP
Depositing lab: Renzhi Han. Depositing organization: Loyola University Chicago Health Sciences Campus. Publication: Dysferlin forms a dimer mediated by the C2 domains and the transmembrane domain in vitro and in living cells. Xu L, Pallikkuth S, Hou Z, Mignery GA, Robia SL, Han R. PLoS One. 2011;6(11):e27884. doi: 10.1371/journal.pone.0027884. Epub 2011 Nov 14. PubMed 22110769.
Backbone
  Vector backbone: pEGFP-C3
  Backbone manufacturer: Clontech
  Backbone size w/o insert (bp): 4700
  Modifications to backbone: EGFP replaced with YFP
  Vector type: Mammalian Expression
  Selectable markers: Neomycin (select with G418)
Growth in bacteria
  Bacterial resistance: Kanamycin, 50 μg/mL
  Growth temperature: 37°C
  Growth strain: DH5alpha
  Copy number: High Copy
Gene/Insert
  Gene/Insert name: dysferlin C2B domain
  Species: H. sapiens (human)
  Mutation: C2B domain
  Entrez Gene: DYSF (a.k.a. FER1L1, LGMD2B, LGMDR2, MMD1)
  Promoter: CMV
  Tag / fusion protein: EYFP (N terminal on backbone)
  Cloning method: Unknown
  Sequencing primers: 5′ EGFP-C; 3′ SV40pA-R
Terms and licenses: Academic/Nonprofit Terms; Industry Terms: Not Available to Industry
How to cite: pEYFP-hDF C2B was a gift from Renzhi Han (Addgene plasmid # 72583 ; http://n2t.net/addgene:72583 ; RRID:Addgene_72583)
