[The description below was written by a language model from this plasmid's Addgene catalogue record.]
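Description:
pEYFP-hDF C2B is a mammalian expression plasmid built on the Clontech pEGFP-C3 backbone (about 4.7 kb without insert), in which the original EGFP coding sequence has been replaced with a yellow fluorescent protein. It is maintained as a high-copy plasmid in E. coli under kanamycin selection. As is typical of this vector family, the same resistance cassette provides neomycin resistance in mammalian cells, so transfected cells can be selected with G418 if stable lines are wanted. No feature table accompanies the record, so details such as the origin of replication and exact polyadenylation signal are not stated. The listed 3′ sequencing primer does imply an SV40 polyadenylation region downstream of the cloning site.

The payload is a fragment of human dysferlin (DYSF) restricted to the C2B domain, one of the several C2 domains found in this muscle membrane-repair protein, which is linked to limb-girdle muscular dystrophy 2B and Miyoshi myopathy. The fragment is cloned in frame downstream of EYFP, so the CMV promoter drives strong constitutive expression of a fusion protein with the fluorescent tag at the N terminus of the C2B domain. The exact residue boundaries of the domain and the cloning method are not recorded.

The associated publication studied dysferlin dimerisation mediated by its C2 domains and transmembrane domain, both in vitro and in living cells. This suggests the construct serves to express an isolated, fluorescently labelled domain for localisation imaging and for fluorescence-based interaction assays, probably alongside matching constructs for other dysferlin domains.
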