>Addgene plasmid #72583 | pEYFP-hDF C2B | addgene partial sequence | sequence record 134999 | EGFP-C 5'-CATGGTCCTGCTGGAGTTCGTG-3'
ACTCAGATCTCGAGCGTCAGATCAGGGTCCAGGTGATCGAGGGGCGCCAGCTGCCGGGGGTGAACATCAA
GCCTGTGGTCAAGGTTACCGCTGCAGGGCAGACCAAGCGGACGCGGATCCACAAGGGAAACAGCCCACTC
TTCAATGAGACTCTTTTCTTCAACTTGTTTGACTCTCCTGGGGAGCTGTTTGATGAGCCCATCTTTATCA
CGGTGGTAGACTCTCGTTCTCTCAGGACAGATGCTCTCCTCGGGGAGTTCCGGATGGACGTGGGCACCAT
TTACAGAGAGCCCCGGCATGCCTATCTCAGGAAGTGGCTGCTGCTCTCAGACCCTGATGACTTCTCTGCT
GGGGCCAGAGGCTACCTGAAAACAAGCCTTTGTGTGCTGTAAGGGGTACCGCGGGCCCGGGATCCACCGG
ATCTAGATAACTGATCATAATCAGCCATACCACATTTGTAGAGGTTTTACTTGCTTTAAAAAACCTCCCA
CACCTCCCCCTGAACCTGAAACATAAAATGAATGCAATTGTTGTTGTTAACTTGTTTATTGCAGCTTATA
ATGGTTACAAATAAAGCAATAGCATCACAAATTTCACAAATAAAGCATTTTTTTCACTGCATTCTAGTTG
TGGTTTGTCCAAACTCATCAATGTATCTTAACGCGTAAATTGTAAGCGTTAATATTTTGTTAAAATTCGC
GTTAAATTTTTGTTAAATCAGCTCA
