>Addgene plasmid #72583 | pEYFP-hDF C2B | addgene partial sequence | sequence record 135000 | pEGFP-R 5'-acctctacaaatgtggtatg-3'
CGGTACCCCTTACAGCACACAAAGGCTTGTTTTCAGGTAGCCTCTGGCCCCAGCAGAGAAGTCATCAGGG
TCTGAGAGCAGCAGCCACTTCCTGAGATAGGCATGCCGGGGCTCTCTGTAAATGGTGCCCACGTCCATCC
GGAACTCCCCGAGGAGAGCATCTGTCCTGAGAGAACGAGAGTCTACCACCGTGATAAAGATGGGCTCATC
AAACAGCTCCCCAGGAGAGTCAAACAAGTTGAAGAAAAGAGTCTCATTGAAGAGTGGGCTGTTTCCCTTG
TGGATCCGCGTCCGCTTGGTCTGCCCTGCAGCGGTAACCTTGACCACAGGCTTGATGTTCACCCCCGGCA
GCTGGCGCCCCTCGATCACCTGGACCCTGATCTGACGCTCGAGATCTGAGTACTTGTACAGCTCGTCCAT
GCCGAGAGTGATCCCGGCGGCGGTCACGAACTCCAGCAGGACCATGTGATCGCGCTTCTCGTTGGGGTCT
TTGCTCAGGGCGGACTGGTAGCTCAGGTAGTGGTTGTCGGGCAGCAGCACGGGGCCGTCGCCGATGGGGG
TGTTCTGCTGGTAGTGGTCGGCGAGCTGCACGCTGCCGTCCTCGATGTTGTGGCGGATCTTGAAGTTCAC
CTTGATGCCGTTCTTCTGCTTGTCGGCCATGATATAGACGTTGTGGCTGTTGTAGTTGTACTCCAGCTTG
TGCCCCAGGATGTTGCCGTCCTCCTTGAAGTCGATGCCCTTCAGCTCGATGCGG
